Addgene plasmid #202724: TagBFP2-Mss4-Kina
Purpose: expresses fluorescent protein-tagged enzyme
Depositing lab: Gerry Hammond. Depositing organization: University of Pittsburgh (University, School of Medicine, and Cancer Institute). Publication: A novel homeostatic mechanism tunes PI(4,5)P2-dependent signaling at the plasma membrane. Wills RC, Doyle CP, Zewe JP, Pacheco J, Hansen SD, Hammond GRV. J Cell Sci. 2023 Aug 3:jcs.261494. doi: 10.1242/jcs.261494. PubMed 37534432.
Backbone
  Vector backbone: pTagBFP2-C1
  Vector type: Mammalian Expression
Growth in bacteria
  Bacterial resistance: Kanamycin, 50 μg/mL
  Growth temperature: 37°C
  Growth strain: DH5alpha
  Copy number: High Copy
Gene/Insert
  Gene/Insert name: mTagBFP2:S. cerevisiae Mss4(377-756)
  Species: S. cerevisiae (budding yeast)
  Entrez Gene: MSS4 (a.k.a. YDR208W)
  Cloning method: Gibson Cloning
Terms and licenses: Academic/Nonprofit Terms; Industry Terms: Not Available to Industry
Depositor comments: Please visit https://www.biorxiv.org/content/10.1101/2022.06.30.498262v3 for bioRxiv preprint.
How to cite: TagBFP2-Mss4-Kina was a gift from Gerry Hammond (Addgene plasmid # 202724 ; http://n2t.net/addgene:202724 ; RRID:Addgene_202724)
