[The description below was written by a language model from this plasmid's Addgene catalogue record and pLannotate feature annotations shown in this document.]
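Description:
TagBFP2-Mss4-Kina is a mammalian expression plasmid built on the pTagBFP2-C1 backbone, a C1-style vector in which the fluorescent protein lies upstream of the cloning site, so the insert is fused to its C-terminus. It is propagated in E. coli from a high-copy ColE1/pUC-type origin under kanamycin selection. The single NeoR/KanR (Tn5 aminoglycoside phosphotransferase) gene sits behind tandem bacterial (bla-type) and SV40 early promoters and is followed by an HSV TK polyadenylation signal. This arrangement gives kanamycin resistance in bacteria and could also support G418 selection in mammalian cells. An f1 origin is also present. The short hits annotated as ble, bGH poly(A) and SV40 large T antigen are fragments, most likely backbone remnants rather than functional elements.

The expression cassette uses the human CMV immediate-early enhancer and promoter to drive an open reading frame encoding the monomeric blue fluorescent protein mTagBFP2. This is joined through a residual stretch of the multiple cloning site to residues 377–756 of Saccharomyces cerevisiae Mss4, and the transcript ends at an SV40 polyadenylation signal. Mss4 is the yeast phosphatidylinositol 4-phosphate 5-kinase, which phosphorylates PI4P to produce PI(4,5)P2. The construct name suggests that the truncated fragment, inserted by Gibson assembly, corresponds to the kinase portion of the protein, although the record does not define the domain boundaries explicitly.

The stated purpose is expression of a fluorescent protein-tagged enzyme. The associated study concerns homeostatic control of PI(4,5)P2-dependent signalling at the plasma membrane. That context is consistent with using the plasmid to express a visible, heterologous PIP5K activity in mammalian cells, with blue fluorescence identifying the expressing cells and showing where the fusion localises.
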