Features (pLannotate 1.2.2; 15 found; start..end, strand, type, name):
     86..389     +  enhancer       CMV enhancer: human cytomegalovirus immediate early enhancer
    390..593     +  promoter       CMV promoter: human cytomegalovirus (CMV) immediate early promoter
    642..1340    +  CDS            TagBFP: monomeric blue fluorescent protein mammalian codon-optimized
   1340..1393    +  misc_feature   MCS (fragment): multiple cloning site
   1394..2545    +  CDS            MSS4 (fragment): MSS4_YEAST - Experimental evidence at protein level: Swiss-Prot protein existence level 1. Catalyzes the phosphorylation of phosphatidylinositol 4- phosphate on the fifth hydroxyl of the myo-inositol ring, to form phosphatidylinositol 4,5-bisphosphate. Acts downstream of STT4, but in a pathway that does not involve PKC1. May be involved in the organization of the actin cytoskeleton. From Saccharomyces cerevisiae (strain ATCC 204508 / S288c) (Baker's yeast).
   2561..2645    +  CDS            large T antigen (fragment): large T antigen from SV40 (simian virus 40)
   2668..2789    +  polyA_signal   SV40 poly(A) signal: SV40 polyadenylation signal
   2823..3251    -  rep_origin     f1 ori (sequence partly withheld): f1 bacteriophage origin of replication; arrow indicates direction of (+) strand synthesis
   3278..3382    +  promoter       AmpR promoter: bla
   3384..3741    +  promoter       SV40 promoter: SV40 enhancer and early promoter
   3776..4570    +  CDS            NeoR/KanR: aminoglycoside phosphotransferase from Tn5; aph(3')-II (or nptII); confers resistance to neomycin, kanamycin, and G418 (Geneticin®)
   4591..4743    +  CDS            ble (fragment): BLE_KLEPN - Experimental evidence at protein level: Swiss-Prot protein existence level 1. Binding protein with a strong affinity to the bleomycin family of antibiotics. Binds to CL990; an antimitotic-antibiotic compound. From Klebsiella pneumoniae.
   4802..4849    +  polyA_signal   HSV TK poly(A) signal: herpes simplex virus thymidine kinase polyadenylation signal (Cole and Stacy, 1985)
   4940..4956    -  polyA_signal   bGH poly(A) signal (fragment): bovine growth hormone polyadenylation signal
   5178..5766    +  rep_origin     ori: high-copy-number ColE1/pMB1/pBR322/pUC origin of replication
>Addgene plasmid #202724 | TagBFP2-Mss4-Kina | addgene full sequence | sequence record 399164 | Addgene NGS Result
GGATAACCGTATTACCGCCATGCATTAGTTATTAATAGTAATCAATTACGGGGTCATTAGTTCATAGCCC
ATATATGGAGTTCCGCGTTACATAACTTACGGTAAATGGCCCGCCTGGCTGACCGCCCAACGACCCCCGC
CCATTGACGTCAATAATGACGTATGTTCCCATAGTAACGCCAATAGGGACTTTCCATTGACGTCAATGGG
TGGAGTATTTACGGTAAACTGCCCACTTGGCAGTACATCAAGTGTATCATATGCCAAGTACGCCCCCTAT
TGACGTCAATGACGGTAAATGGCCCGCCTGGCATTATGCCCAGTACATGACCTTATGGGACTTTCCTACT
TGGCAGTACATCTACGTATTAGTCATCGCTATTACCATGGTGATGCGGTTTTGGCAGTACATCAATGGGC
GTGGATAGCGGTTTGACTCACGGGGATTTCCAAGTCTCCACCCCATTGACGTCAATGGGAGTTTGTTTTG
GCACCAAAATCAACGGGACTTTCCAAAATGTCGTAACAACTCCGCCCCATTGACGCAAATGGGCGGTAGG
CGTGTACGGTGGGAGGTCTATATAAGCAGAGCTGGTTTAGTGAACCGTCAGATCCGCTAGCGCTACCGGT
CGCCACCATGGTGAGCGAGCTGATTAAGGAGAACATGCACATGAAGCTGTACATGGAGGGCACCGTGGAC
AACCATCACTTCAAGTGCACATCCGAGGGCGAAGGCAAGCCCTACGAGGGCACCCAGACCATGAGAATCA
AGGTGGTCGAGGGCGGCCCTCTCCCCTTCGCCTTCGACATCCTGGCTACTAGCTTCCTCTACGGCAGCAA
GACCTTCATCAACCACACCCAGGGCATCCCCGACTTCTTCAAGCAGTCCTTCCCTGAGGGCTTCACATGG
GAGAGAGTCACCACATACGAAGACGGGGGCGTGCTGACCGCTACCCAGGACACCAGCCTCCAGGACGGCT
GCCTCATCTACAACGTCAAGATCAGAGGGGTGAACTTCACATCCAACGGCCCTGTGATGCAGAAGAAAAC
ACTCGGCTGGGAGGCCTTCACCGAGACGCTGTACCCCGCTGACGGCGGCCTGGAAGGCAGAAACGACATG
GCCCTGAAGCTCGTGGGCGGGAGCCATCTGATCGCAAACGCCAAGACCACATATAGATCCAAGAAACCCG
CTAAGAACCTCAAGATGCCTGGCGTCTACTATGTGGACTACAGACTGGAAAGAATCAAGGAGGCCAACAA
CGAGACCTACGTCGAGCAGCACGAGGTGGCAGTGGCCAGATACTGCGACCTCCCTAGCAAACTGGGGCAC
AAGCTTAATTCCGGACTCAGATCTCGAGCTCAAGCTTCGAATTCTGCAGTCGACGGTACCGCGAACAAGG
TCTCAGAGGGTCACGTGAATTTCATCATTGCCTACAACATGCTCACTGGCATAAGAGTTGCCGTCAGTAG
ATGTTCTGGGATCATGAAGCCACTCACCCCAGCAGATTTTAGGTTTACCAAAAAACTGGCCTTTGATTAT
CACGGCAATGAGCTTACTCCGTCATCCCAGTATGCATTTAAGTTCAAGGATTATTGTCCCGAGGTTTTCC
GGGAGCTTAGAGCACTGTTTGGCCTCGATCCTGCCGATTATCTGGTGTCTCTCACATCTAAATACATCCT
CTCAGAACTGAATAGCCCAGGAAAATCTGGGTCATTTTTTTATTATAGTCGCGATTACAAGTATATTATT
AAGACTATTCACCACTCTGAACACATCCACCTCCGGAAACACATCCAAGAATACTATAACCATGTCCGCG
ATAACCCGAATACTCTTATTTGCCAATTTTATGGCCTGCATCGCGTCAAGATGCCAATCTCCTTCCAGAA
CAAAATCAAACATCGAAAAATATATTTCCTGGTGATGAACAACCTGTTCCCCCCACATCTTGATATTCAC
ATCACCTATGATCTCAAGGGATCCACATGGGGCAGGTTCACCAATCTTGACAAAGAGCGCTTGGCTAAAG
ATCGCAGCTACCGCCCAGTGATGAAAGACCTTAACTGGCTGGAGGAGGGTCAAAAGATTAAGTTCGGGCC
ACTGAAGAAAAAGACATTCCTTACCCAGCTTAAGAAGGATGTAGAGCTTCTGGCCAAACTGAACACAATG
GATTACAGCCTGCTTATTGGCATCCACGATATCAATAAAGCCAAAGAGGACGACTTGCAATTGGCGGACA
CTGCTAGCATTGAAGAACAGCCTCAAACGCAGGGCCCTATTAGGACAGGCACAGGCACAGTTGTACGGCA
TTTCTTCCGCGAGTTCGAGGGCGGCATAAGAGCTAGCGACCAGTTTAACAACGACGTCGACCTTATTTAT
TATGTGGGGATAATCGACTTTCTGACAAACTACAGTGTCATGAAAAAACTCGAGACTTTTTGGCGCTCAC
TTCGACACGACACTAAATTGGTCAGCGCTATACCTCCACGGGATTATGCTAATCGCTTTTACGAGTTTAT
CGAGGATTCCGTCTAACGGGATCCACCGGATCTAGATAACTGATCATAATCAGCCATACCACATTTGTAG
AGGTTTTACTTGCTTTAAAAAACCTCCCACACCTCCCCCTGAACCTGAAACATAAAATGAATGCAATTGT
TGTTGTTAACTTGTTTATTGCAGCTTATAATGGTTACAAATAAAGCAATAGCATCACAAATTTCACAAAT
AAAGCATTTTTTTCACTGCATTCTAGTTGTGGTTTGTCCAAACTCATCAATGTATCTTAACGCGTAAATT
GTAAGCGTTAATATTTTGTTAAAATTCGCGTTAAATTTTTGTTAAATCAGCTCATTTTTTAACCAATAGG
CCGAAATCGGCAAAATCCCTTATAAATCAAAAGAATAGACCGAGATAGGGT
[37 nt withheld, positions 2922-2958]
AAAGAACGTGGACTCCAACGTCAAAGG
[49 nt withheld, positions 2986-3034]
T
[91 nt withheld, positions 3036-3126]
G
[124 nt withheld, positions 3128-3251]
CAGGTGGCACTTTTCGGGGAAATGTGCGCGGAACCCCTATTTGTTTATTTTTCTAAATACATTCAAATAT
GTATCCGCTCATGAGACAATAACCCTGATAAATGCTTCAATAATATTGAAAAAGGAAGAGTCCTGAGGCG
GAAAGAACCAGCTGTGGAATGTGTGTCAGTTAGGGTGTGGAAAGTCCCCAGGCTCCCCAGCAGGCAGAAG
TATGCAAAGCATGCATCTCAATTAGTCAGCAACCAGGTGTGGAAAGTCCCCAGGCTCCCCAGCAGGCAGA
AGTATGCAAAGCATGCATCTCAATTAGTCAGCAACCATAGTCCCGCCCCTAACTCCGCCCATCCCGCCCC
TAACTCCGCCCAGTTCCGCCCATTCTCCGCCCCATGGCTGACTAATTTTTTTTATTTATGCAGAGGCCGA
GGCCGCCTCGGCCTCTGAGCTATTCCAGAAGTAGTGAGGAGGCTTTTTTGGAGGCCTAGGCTTTTGCAAA
GATCGATCAAGAGACAGGATGAGGATCGTTTCGCATGATTGAACAAGATGGATTGCACGCAGGTTCTCCG
GCCGCTTGGGTGGAGAGGCTATTCGGCTATGACTGGGCACAACAGACAATCGGCTGCTCTGATGCCGCCG
TGTTCCGGCTGTCAGCGCAGGGGCGCCCGGTTCTTTTTGTCAAGACCGACCTGTCCGGTGCCCTGAATGA
ACTGCAAGACGAGGCAGCGCGGCTATCGTGGCTGGCCACGACGGGCGTTCCTTGCGCAGCTGTGCTCGAC
GTTGTCACTGAAGCGGGAAGGGACTGGCTGCTATTGGGCGAAGTGCCGGGGCAGGATCTCCTGTCATCTC
ACCTTGCTCCTGCCGAGAAAGTATCCATCATGGCTGATGCAATGCGGCGGCTGCATACGCTTGATCCGGC
TACCTGCCCATTCGACCACCAAGCGAAACATCGCATCGAGCGAGCACGTACTCGGATGGAAGCCGGTCTT
GTCGATCAGGATGATCTGGACGAAGAGCATCAGGGGCTCGCGCCAGCCGAACTGTTCGCCAGGCTCAAGG
CGAGCATGCCCGACGGCGAGGATCTCGTCGTGACCCATGGCGATGCCTGCTTGCCGAATATCATGGTGGA
AAATGGCCGCTTTTCTGGATTCATCGACTGTGGCCGGCTGGGTGTGGCGGACCGCTATCAGGACATAGCG
TTGGCTACCCGTGATATTGCTGAAGAGCTTGGCGGCGAATGGGCTGACCGCTTCCTCGTGCTTTACGGTA
TCGCCGCTCCCGATTCGCAGCGCATCGCCTTCTATCGCCTTCTTGACGAGTTCTTCTGAGCGGGACTCTG
GGGTTCGAAATGACCGACCAAGCGACGCCCAACCTGCCATCACGAGATTTCGATTCCACCGCCGCCTTCT
ATGAAAGGTTGGGCTTCGGAATCGTTTTCCGGGACGCCGGCTGGATGATCCTCCAGCGCGGGGATCTCAT
GCTGGAGTTCTTCGCCCACCCTAGGGGGAGGCTAACTGAAACACGGAAGGAGACAATACCGGAAGGAACC
CGCGCTATGACGGCAATAAAAAGACAGAATAAAACGCACGGTGTTGGGTCGTTTGTTCATAAACGCGGGG
TTCGGTCCCAGGGCTGGCACTCTGTCGATACCCCACCGAGACCCCATTGGGGCCAATACGCCCGCGTTTC
TTCCTTTTCCCCACCCCACCCCCCAAGTTCGGGTGAAGGCCCAGGGCTCGCAGCCAACGTCGGGGCGGCA
GGCCCTGCCATAGCCTCAGGTTACTCATATATACTTTAGATTGATTTAAAACTTCATTTTTAATTTAAAA
GGATCTAGGTGAAGATCCTTTTTGATAATCTCATGACCAAAATCCCTTAACGTGAGTTTTCGTTCCACTG
AGCGTCAGACCCCGTAGAAAAGATCAAAGGATCTTCTTGAGATCCTTTTTTTCTGCGCGTAATCTGCTGC
TTGCAAACAAAAAAACCACCGCTACCAGCGGTGGTTTGTTTGCCGGATCAAGAGCTACCAACTCTTTTTC
CGAAGGTAACTGGCTTCAGCAGAGCGCAGATACCAAATACTGTTCTTCTAGTGTAGCCGTAGTTAGGCCA
CCACTTCAAGAACTCTGTAGCACCGCCTACATACCTCGCTCTGCTAATCCTGTTACCAGTGGCTGCTGCC
AGTGGCGATAAGTCGTGTCTTACCGGGTTGGACTCAAGACGATAGTTACCGGATAAGGCGCAGCGGTCGG
GCTGAACGGGGGGTTCGTGCACACAGCCCAGCTTGGAGCGAACGACCTACACCGAACTGAGATACCTACA
GCGTGAGCTATGAGAAAGCGCCACGCTTCCCGAAGGGAGAAAGGCGGACAGGTATCCGGTAAGCGGCAGG
GTCGGAACAGGAGAGCGCACGAGGGAGCTTCCAGGGGGAAACGCCTGGTATCTTTATAGTCCTGTCGGGT
TTCGCCACCTCTGACTTGAGCGTCGATTTTTGTGATGCTCGTCAGGGGGGCGGAGCCTATGGAAAAACGC
CAGCAACGCGGCCTTTTTACGGTTCCTGGCCTTTTGCTGGCCTTTTGCTCACATGTTCTTTCCTGCGTTA
TCCCCTGATTCTGT
